Addgene plasmid #248651: pSTTa-GNAI1
Purpose: Vector for protein expression of 2x StrepII-tagged human heterotrimeric G protein GNAI1 in E. coli.
Depositing lab: Sarah Assmann. Depositing organization: Pennsylvania State University. Publication: Influence of expression and purification protocols on Galpha biochemical activity: kinetics of plant and mammalian G protein cycles. Gookin TE, Chakravorty D, Assmann SM. Front Mol Biosci. 2025 Apr 7;12:1513660. doi: 10.3389/fmolb.2025.1513660. eCollection 2025. PubMed 40260404.
Backbone
  Vector backbone: pSTTa (from pGEX)
  Backbone manufacturer: GE Healthcare
  Backbone size w/o insert (bp): 4523
  Vector type: Bacterial Expression
Growth in bacteria
  Bacterial resistance: Ampicillin, 100 μg/mL
  Growth temperature: 37°C
  Growth strain: DH5alpha
  Copy number: High Copy
Gene/Insert
  Gene/Insert name: GNAI1 (alt names: G_i1; ENSG00000127955)
  Species: H. sapiens (human)
  Insert size (bp): 1065
  Entrez Gene: GNAI1 (a.k.a. Gi, HG1B, NEDHISB)
  Promoter: tac
  Tag / fusion protein: 2x StrepII, Thrombin site, TEV site (N terminal on insert)
  Cloning method: Restriction Enzyme; 5′ cloning site NcoI (not destroyed); 3′ cloning site BspEI/Kpn2I (not destroyed)
  Sequencing primers: 5′ GEXtac (CAAATATTCTGAAATGAGCTGTTGACAA); 3′ pGEX 3'
Resource information
  A portion of this plasmid was derived from a plasmid made by: Genscript
Terms and licenses: Academic/Nonprofit Terms; Industry Terms: Not Available to Industry
Depositor comments: In PMID: 40260404 codon harmonized and native sequence versions of GNAI1 are described as displaying identical activity, this distributed version carries the native sequence.
How to cite: pSTTa-GNAI1 was a gift from Sarah Assmann (Addgene plasmid # 248651 ; http://n2t.net/addgene:248651 ; RRID:Addgene_248651)
