[The description below was written by a language model from this plasmid's Addgene catalogue record and pLannotate feature annotations shown in this document.]
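Description:
pSTTa-GNAI1 is a bacterial expression plasmid for producing the human heterotrimeric G protein alpha subunit GNAI1 (Gαi1) in E. coli. Its backbone, pSTTa, is a pGEX derivative. It replicates from a high-copy ColE1/pMB1-type origin and is selected with ampicillin through the bla (AmpR) gene. Short rop and bom fragments, a lac promoter/operator with lacZα, and a yciV fragment spanning the numbering origin appear in the annotation. These look like carry-over from the parental vector rather than functional parts of the design.

The roughly 1.07 kb GNAI1 coding sequence was cloned between NcoI and BspEI/Kpn2I sites, both retained, downstream of the hybrid tac promoter and a lac operator. The plasmid also carries lacI under its own promoter. Transcription is therefore repressed until it is relieved by IPTG or lactose. The protein carries an N-terminal tag that the record describes as two StrepII tags followed by thrombin and TEV protease sites. This allows affinity capture on Strep-Tactin resin and optional removal of the tag by cleavage. The automated feature table picks up only one Strep-Tag II and a partial TEV site, and it matches the insert to the bovine GNAI1 entry. That match probably reflects the high conservation of this protein, since the catalogue lists the insert as human. A short fragment annotated as 2xFLAG lies after the coding region, and the record does not say whether it is translated.

The depositor notes that this version carries the native rather than the codon-harmonized GNAI1 sequence, and that the two were reported to show identical activity. The plasmid was used to purify Gα protein for a study of how expression and purification protocols affect its biochemical activity and G protein cycle kinetics.
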