Features (pLannotate 1.2.2; 19 found; start..end, strand, type, name):
    180..208     +  promoter       tac promoter: strong E. coli promoter; hybrid between the trp and lac UV5 promoters
    216..232     +  protein_bind   lac operator: The lac repressor binds to the lac operator to inhibit transcription in E. coli. This inhibition can be relieved by adding lactose or isopropyl-β-D-thiogalactopyranoside (IPTG). lac repressor encoded by lacI
    273..296     +  CDS            Strep-Tag II: peptide that binds Strep-Tactin®, an engineered form of streptavidin
    387..405     +  CDS            TEV site (fragment): tobacco etch virus (TEV) protease recognition and cleavage site
    420..1481    +  CDS            GNAI1 (sequence withheld): GNAI1_BOVIN - Experimental evidence at protein level: Swiss-Prot protein existence level 1. Guanine nucleotide-binding proteins (G proteins) function as transducers downstream of G protein-coupled receptors (GPCRs) in numerous signaling cascades. The alpha chain contains the guanine nucleotide binding site and alternates between an active, GTP-bound state and an inactive, GDP-bound state. Signaling by an activated GPCR promotes GDP release and GTP binding. The alpha subunit has a low GTPase activity that converts bound GTP to GDP, thereby terminating the signal. Both GDP release and GTP hydrol
   1506..1529    +  CDS            2xFLAG (fragment): two tandem FLAG® epitope tags
   1575..1614    +  CDS            rop (fragment): Rop protein, which maintains plasmids at low copy number; rop
   1716..1756    +  misc_feature   bom (fragment): basis of mobility region from pBR322
   1857..1961    +  promoter       AmpR promoter: bla
   1962..2822    +  CDS            AmpR: β-lactamase; bla; confers resistance to ampicillin, carbenicillin, and related antibiotics
   2993..3581    +  rep_origin     ori: high-copy-number ColE1/pMB1/pBR322/pUC origin of replication
   3767..3818    -  misc_feature   bom (fragment): basis of mobility region from pBR322
   3825..3902    +  promoter       lacI promoter: lacI
   3903..4985    +  CDS            lacI: lac repressor; lacI; The lac repressor binds to the lac operator to inhibit transcription in E. coli. This inhibition can be relieved by adding lactose or isopropyl-β-D-thiogalactopyranoside (IPTG).
   4998..5019    +  protein_bind   CAP binding site: CAP binding activates transcription in the presence of cAMP. E. coli catabolite activator protein
   5034..5064    +  promoter       lac promoter: promoter for the E. coli lac operon
   5072..5088    +  protein_bind   lac operator: The lac repressor binds to the lac operator to inhibit transcription in E. coli. This inhibition can be relieved by adding lactose or isopropyl-β-D-thiogalactopyranoside (IPTG). lac repressor encoded by lacI
   5108..5281    +  CDS            lacZα: LacZα fragment of β-galactosidase; lacZ fragment
   5545..104     -  CDS            yciV (fragment) (across the origin): RNAAM_ECOLI - Also known as trpH From Escherichia coli (strain K12).
>Addgene plasmid #248651 | pSTTa-GNAI1 | addgene full sequence | sequence record 497016 | Addgene NGS Result
TTATCGACTGCACGGTGCACCAATGCTTCTGGCGTCAGGCAGCCATCGGAAGCTGTGGTATGGCTGTGCA
GGTCGTAAATCACTGCATAATTCGTGTCGCTCAAGGCGCACTCCCGTTCTGGATAATGTTTTTTGCGCCG
ACATCATAACGGTTCTGGCAAATATTCTGAAATGAGCTGTTGACAATTAATCATCGGCTCGTATAATGTG
TGGAATTGTGAGCGGATAACAATTTCACACAGGAAACAGTATTCATGAGCGCTAGCAGCGCGTGGAGCCA
CCCGCAGTTCGAAAAGAGCGGTGGCTCAGGTACCAGTGGCGGTTCAGCCTGGAGCCATCCGCAATTCGAG
AAGGTCGGCAGCCTGGTTCCGCGTGGTTCTGCTGGTGAAAACCTGTACTTCCAGGGTGGTTCAGGATCC
[1062 nt withheld, positions 420-1481]
TAATCCGGAGCGAGCACCGGTGCAGATTATAAGGATGATGATGATAAGTAACTGAGTAAGCGATCGCAGA
ATTCATCGTGACTGACTGACGATCTGCCTCGCGCGTTTCGGTGATGACGGTGAAAACCTCTGACACATGC
AGCTCCCGGAGACGGTCACAGCTTGTCTGTAAGCGGATGCCGGGAGCAGACAAGCCCGTCAGGGCGCGTC
AGCGGGTGTTGGCGGGTGTCGGGGCGCAGCCATGACCCAGTCACGTAGCGATAGCGGAGTGTATAATTCT
TGAAGACGAAAGGGCCTCGTGATACGCCTATTTTTATAGGTTAATGTCATGATAATAATGGTTTCTTAGC
AGGTGGCACTTTTCGGGGAAATGTGCGCGGAACCCCTATTTGTTTATTTTTCTAAATACATTCAAATATG
TATCCGCTCATGAGACAATAACCCTGATAAATGCTTCAATAATATTGAAAAAGGAAGAGTATGAGTATTC
AACATTTCCGTGTCGCCCTTATTCCCTTTTTTGCGGCATTTTGCCTTCCTGTTTTTGCTCACCCAGAAAC
GCTGGTGAAAGTAAAAGATGCTGAAGATCAGTTGGGTGCACGAGTGGGTTACATCGAACTGGATCTCAAC
AGCGGTAAGATCCTTGAGAGTTTTCGCCCCGAAGAACGTTTTCCAATGATGAGCACTTTTAAAGTTCTGC
TATGTGGCGCGGTATTATCCCGTGTTGACGCCGGGCAAGAGCAACTCGGTCGCCGCATACACTATTCTCA
GAATGACTTGGTTGAGTACTCACCAGTCACAGAAAAGCATCTTACGGATGGCATGACAGTAAGAGAATTA
TGCAGTGCTGCCATAACCATGAGTGATAACACTGCGGCCAACTTACTTCTGACAACGATCGGAGGACCGA
AGGAGCTAACCGCTTTTTTGCACAACATGGGGGATCATGTAACTCGCCTTGATCGTTGGGAACCGGAGCT
GAATGAAGCCATACCAAACGACGAGCGTGACACCACGATGCCTGCAGCAATGGCAACAACGTTGCGCAAA
CTATTAACTGGCGAACTACTTACTCTAGCTTCCCGGCAACAATTAATAGACTGGATGGAGGCGGATAAAG
TTGCAGGACCACTTCTGCGCTCGGCCCTTCCGGCTGGCTGGTTTATTGCTGATAAATCTGGAGCCGGTGA
GCGTGGGTCTCGCGGTATCATTGCAGCACTGGGGCCAGATGGTAAGCCCTCCCGTATCGTAGTTATCTAC
ACGACGGGGAGTCAGGCAACTATGGATGAACGAAATAGACAGATCGCTGAGATAGGTGCCTCACTGATTA
AGCATTGGTAACTGTCAGACCAAGTTTACTCATATATACTTTAGATTGATTTAAAACTTCATTTTTAATT
TAAAAGGATCTAGGTGAAGATCCTTTTTGATAATCTCATGACCAAAATCCCTTAACGTGAGTTTTCGTTC
CACTGAGCGTCAGACCCCGTAGAAAAGATCAAAGGATCTTCTTGAGATCCTTTTTTTCTGCGCGTAATCT
GCTGCTTGCAAACAAAAAAACCACCGCTACCAGCGGTGGTTTGTTTGCCGGATCAAGAGCTACCAACTCT
TTTTCCGAAGGTAACTGGCTTCAGCAGAGCGCAGATACCAAATACTGTCCTTCTAGTGTAGCCGTAGTTA
GGCCACCACTTCAAGAACTCTGTAGCACCGCCTACATACCTCGCTCTGCTAATCCTGTTACCAGTGGCTG
CTGCCAGTGGCGATAAGTCGTGTCTTACCGGGTTGGACTCAAGACGATAGTTACCGGATAAGGCGCAGCG
GTCGGGCTGAACGGGGGGTTCGTGCACACAGCCCAGCTTGGAGCGAACGACCTACACCGAACTGAGATAC
CTACAGCGTGAGCTATGAGAAAGCGCCACGCTTCCCGAAGGGAGAAAGGCGGACAGGTATCCGGTAAGCG
GCAGGGTCGGAACAGGAGAGCGCACGAGGGAGCTTCCAGGGGGAAACGCCTGGTATCTTTATAGTCCTGT
CGGGTTTCGCCACCTCTGACTTGAGCGTCGATTTTTGTGATGCTCGTCAGGGGGGCGGAGCCTATGGAAA
AACGCCAGCAACGCGGCCTTTTTACGGTTCCTGGCCTTTTGCTGGCCTTTTGCTCACATGTTCTTTCCTG
CGTTATCCCCTGATTCTGTGGATAACCGTATTACCGCCTTTGAGTGAGCTGATACCGCTCGCCGCAGCCG
AACGACCGAGCGCAGCGAGTCAGTGAGCGAGGAAGCGGAAGAGCGCCTGATGCGGTATTTTCTCCTTACG
CATCTGTGCGGTATTTCACACCGCATAAATTCCGACACCATCGAATGGCGCAAAACCTTTCGCGGTATGG
CATGATAGCGCCCGGAAGAGAGTCAATTCAGGGTGGTGAATGTGAAACCAGTAACGTTATACGATGTCGC
AGAGTATGCCGGTGTCTCTTATCAGACCGTTTCCCGCGTGGTGAACCAGGCCAGCCACGTTTCTGCGAAA
ACGCGGGAAAAAGTGGAAGCGGCGATGGCGGAGCTGAATTACATTCCCAACCGCGTGGCACAACAACTGG
CGGGCAAACAGTCGTTGCTGATTGGCGTTGCCACCTCCAGTCTGGCCCTGCACGCGCCGTCGCAAATTGT
CGCGGCGATTAAATCTCGCGCCGATCAACTGGGTGCCAGCGTGGTGGTGTCGATGGTAGAACGAAGCGGC
GTCGAAGCCTGTAAAGCGGCGGTGCACAATCTTCTCGCGCAACGCGTCAGTGGGCTGATCATTAACTATC
CGCTGGATGACCAGGATGCCATTGCTGTGGAAGCTGCCTGCACTAATGTTCCGGCGTTATTTCTTGATGT
CTCTGACCAGACACCCATCAACAGTATTATTTTCTCCCATGAAGACGGTACGCGACTGGGCGTGGAGCAT
CTGGTCGCATTGGGTCACCAGCAAATCGCGCTGTTAGCGGGCCCATTAAGTTCTGTCTCGGCGCGTCTGC
GTCTGGCTGGCTGGCATAAATATCTCACTCGCAATCAAATTCAGCCGATAGCGGAACGGGAAGGCGACTG
GAGTGCCATGTCCGGTTTTCAACAAACCATGCAAATGCTGAATGAGGGCATCGTTCCCACTGCGATGCTG
GTTGCCAACGATCAGATGGCGCTGGGCGCAATGCGCGCCATTACCGAGTCCGGGCTGCGCGTTGGTGCGG
ATATCTCGGTAGTGGGATACGACGATACCGAAGACAGCTCATGTTATATCCCGCCGTTAACCACCATCAA
ACAGGATTTTCGCCTGCTGGGGCAAACCAGCGTGGACCGCTTGCTGCAACTCTCTCAGGGCCAGGCGGTG
AAGGGCAATCAGCTGTTGCCCGTCTCACTGGTGAAAAGAAAAACCACCCTGGCGCCCAATACGCAAACCG
CCTCTCCCCGCGCGTTGGCCGATTCATTAATGCAGCTGGCACGACAGGTTTCCCGACTGGAAAGCGGGCA
GTGAGCGCAACGCAATTAATGTAAGTTAGCTCACTCATTAGGCACCCCAGGCTTTACACTTTATGCTTCC
GGCTCGTATGTTGTGTGGAATTGTGAGCGGATAACAATTTCACACAGGAAACAGCTATGACCATGATTAC
GGATTCACTGGCCGTCGTTTTACAACGTCGTGACTGGGAAAACCCTGGCGTTACCCAACTTAATCGCCTT
GCAGCACATCCCCCTTTCGCCAGCTGGCGTAATAGCGAAGAGGCCCGCACCGATCGCCCTTCCCAACAGT
TGCGCAGCCTGAATGGCGAATGGCGCTTTGCCTGGTTTCCGGCACCAGAAGCGGTGCCGGAAAGCTGGCT
GGAGTGCGATCTTCCTGAGGCCGATACTGTCGTCGTCCCCTCAAACTGGCAGATGCACGGTTACGATGCG
CCCATCTACACCAACGTGACCTATCCCATTACGGTCAATCCGCCGTTTGTTCCCACGGAGAATCCGACGG
GTTGTTACTCGCTCACATTTAATGTTGATGAAAGCTGGCTACAGGAAGGCCAGACGCGAATTATTTTTGA
TGGCGTTGGAATTAGC
