>Addgene plasmid #248651 | pSTTa-GNAI1 | depositor partial sequence | sequence record 490311 | GNAI1 gene
[1062 nt withheld, positions 1-1062]
TAA
